>Addgene plasmid #213266 | GPR148-DuET | addgene full sequence | sequence record 430814 | Addgene NGS Result
AAAGGATCTTCACCTAGATCCTTTTAAATTAAAAATGAAGTTTTAAATCAATCTAAAGTATATATGAGTA
AACTTGGTCTGACAGTTACCAATGCTTAATCAGTGAGGCACCTATCTCAGCGATCTGTCTATTTCGTTCA
TCCATAGTTGCCTGACTCCCCGTCGTGTAGATAACTACGATACGGGAGGGCTTACCATCTGGCCCCAGTG
CTGCAATGATACCGCGAGACCCACGCTCACCGGCTCCAGATTTATCAGCAATAAACCAGCCAGCCGGAAG
GGCCGAGCGCAGAAGTGGTCCTGCAACTTTATCCGCCTCCATCCAGTCTATTAATTGTTGCCGGGAAGCT
AGAGTAAGTAGTTCGCCAGTTAATAGTTTGCGCAACGTTGTTGCCATTGCTACAGGCATCGTGGTGTCAC
GCTCGTCGTTTGGTATGGCTTCATTCAGCTCCGGTTCCCAACGATCAAGGCGAGTTACATGATCCCCCAT
GTTGTGCAAAAAAGCGGTTAGCTCCTTCGGTCCTCCGATCGTTGTCAGAAGTAAGTTGGCCGCAGTGTTA
TCACTCATGGTTATGGCAGCACTGCATAATTCTCTTACTGTCATGCCATCCGTAAGATGCTTTTCTGTGA
CTGGTGAGTACTCAACCAAGTCATTCTGAGAATAGTGTATGCGGCGACCGAGTTGCTCTTGCCCGGCGTC
AATACGGGATAATACCGCGCCACATAGCAGAACTTTAAAAGTGCTCATCATTGGAAAACGTTCTTCGGGG
CGAAAACTCTCAAGGATCTTACCGCTGTTGAGATCCAGTTCGATGTAACCCACTCGTGCACCCAACTGAT
CTTCAGCATCTTTTACTTTCACCAGCGTTTCTGGGTGAGCAAAAACAGGAAGGCAAAATGCCGCAAAAAA
GGGAATAAGGGCGACACGGAAATGTTGAATACTCATACTCTTCCTTTTTCAATATTATTGAAGCATTTAT
CAGGGTTATTGTCTCATGAGCGGATACATATTTGAATGTATTTAGAAAAATAAACAAATAGGGGTTCCGC
GCACATTTCCCCGAAAAGTGCCACCTGACGTCGACGGATCGGGAGATCTCCCGATCCCCTATGGTGCACT
CTCAGTACAATCTGCTCTGATGCCGCATAGTTAAGCCAGTATCTGCTCCCTGCTTGTGTGTTGGAGGTCG
CTGAGTAGTGCGCGAGCAAAATTTAAGCTACAACAAGGCAAGGCTTGACCGACATTTGCATGAAGAATCT
GCTTAGGGTTAGGCGTTTTGCGCTGCTTCGCGATGTACGGGCCAGATATACGCGTTGACATTGATTATTG
ACTAGTTATTAATAGTAATCAATTACGGGGTCATTAGTTCATAGCCCATATATGGAGTTCCGCGTTACAT
AACTTACGGTAAATGGCCCGCCTGGCTGACCGCCCAACGACCCCCGCCCATTGACGTCAATAATGACGTA
TGTTCCCATAGTAACGCCAATAGGGACTTTCCATTGACGTCAATGGGTGGAGTATTTACGGTAAACTGCC
CACTTGGCAGTACATCAAGTGTATCATATGCCAAGTACGCCCCCTATTGACGTCAATGACGGTAAATGGC
CCGCCTGGCATTATGCCCAGTACATGACCTTATGGGACTTTCCTACTTGGCAGTACATCTACGTATTAGT
CATCGCTATTACCATGGTGATGCGGTTTTGGCAGTACATCAATGGGCGTGGATAGCGGTTTGACTCACGG
GGATTTCCAAGTCTCCACCCCATTGACGTCAATGGGAGTTTGTTTTGGCACCAAAATCAACGGGACTTTC
CAAAATGTCGTAACAACTCCGCCCCATTGACGCAAATGGGCGGTAGGCGTGTACGGTGGGAGGTCTATAT
AAGCAGAGCTCTCTGGCTAACTAGAGAACCCACTGCTTACTGGCTTATCGAAATTAATACGACTCACTAT
AGGGAGACCCAAGCTGGCTAGCGTTTAAACTTAAGCTTAGCGCCACCATGAAGACGATCATCGCCCTGAG
CTACATCTTCTGCCTGGTATTCGCCGACTACAAGGACGATGATGACGCCAGCATCGATATGGGGGACGAG
TTGGCGCCTTGCCCCGTAGGCACCACCGCCTGGCCTGCCCTGATTCAGCTGATAAGTAAGACCCCCTGCA
TGCCGCAGGCCGCTTCCAATACCTCCCTCGGACTTGGTGACCTCCGAGTTCCCAGCTCTATGCTGTATTG
GCTGTTCCTGCCCTCCAGCCTGCTGGCCGCGGCTACGCTGGCTGTTTCCCCGCTGCTGCTGGTTACTATC
CTGAGAAACCAGCGCCTCCGCCAAGAACCCCATTACCTGCTGCCTGCCAACATCCTGCTGAGTGACCTGG
CCTATATCCTGCTTCACATGCTGATCTCTTCCTCCAGCTTGGGGGGCTGGGAACTCGGACGCATGGCATG
TGGCATTTTGACGGATGCTGTGTTTGCTGCCTGCACTTCAACCATTCTCAGCTTCACAGCCATCGTGCTC
CACACCTATCTGGCGGTGATCCATCCACTCAGGTATTTGAGCTTCATGAGCCACGGGGCCGCGTGGAAGG
CCGTGGCCCTTATCTGGCTTGTTGCATGCTGCTTCCCCACCTTTCTCATTTGGCTGTCTAAATGGCAGGA
TGCTCAGTTGGAGGAACAGGGAGCCAGCTATATTCTTCCCCCAAGCATGGGTACGCAGCCCGGTTGTGGG
CTTCTTGTGATTGTGACATATACATCAATACTTTGTGTCCTGTTTCTGTGTACCGCTCTGATAGCAAATT
GTTTTTGGAGGATATACGCGGAGGCAAAGACTTCTGGCATCTGGGGACAGGGCTACTCCCGAGCCCGGGG
AACTCTGCTGATTCACTCTGTCCTGATTACACTGTACGTGAGCACGGGGGTGGTTTTCAGCCTTGATATG
GTGCTTACACGCTACCATCACATTGATAGTGGCACCCACACATGGCTCCTGGCCGCTAACAGCGAAGTGC
TGATGATGCTGCCAAGGGCCATGCTCACTTACCTTTATCTGCTCCGCTACCGGCAGCTGCTGGGAATGGT
CAGGGGACACTTGCCTAGCAGACGACACCAGGCAATCTTCACCATCTCTATCGATACCGGTGGACGCACC
GGTGAATTCGATGAGGCCAGCACCACCGTGTCTAAGACCGAGACTTCTCAGGTGGCCCCTGCCTAACTCG
AGTCTAGAGGGCCCGTTTAAACCCGCTGATCAGCCTCGACTGTGCCTTCTAGTTGCCAGCCATCTGTTGT
TTGCCCCTCCCCCGTGCCTTCCTTGACCCTGGAAGGTGCCACTCCCACTGTCCTTTCCTAATAAAATGAG
GAAATTGCATCGCATTGTCTGAGTAGGTGTCATTCTATTCTGGGGGGTGGGGTGGGGCAGGACAGCAAGG
GGGAGGATTGGGAAGACAATAGCAGGCATGCTGGGGATGCGGTGGGCTCTATGGCTTCTGAGGCGGAAAG
AACCAGCTGGGGCTCTAGGGGGTATCCCC
[124 nt withheld, positions 3530-3653]
C
[91 nt withheld, positions 3655-3745]
A
[49 nt withheld, positions 3747-3795]
CCTTTGACGTTGGAGTCCACGTTCTTT
[37 nt withheld, positions 3823-3859]
ACCCTATCTCGGTCTATTCTTTTGATTTATAAGGGATTTTGCCGATTTCGGCCTATTGGTTAAAAAATGA
GCTGATTTAACAAAAATTTAACGCGAATTAATTCTGTGGAATGTGTGTCAGTTAGGGTGTGGAAAGTCCC
CAGGCTCCCCAGCAGGCAGAAGTATGCAAAGCATGCATCTCAATTAGTCAGCAACCAGGTGTGGAAAGTC
CCCAGGCTCCCCAGCAGGCAGAAGTATGCAAAGCATGCATCTCAATTAGTCAGCAACCATAGTCCCGCCC
CTAACTCCGCCCATCCCGCCCCTAACTCCGCCCAGTTCCGCCCATTCTCCGCCCCATGGCTGACTAATTT
TTTTTATTTATGCAGAGGCCGAGGCCGCCTCTGCCTCTGAGCTATTCCAGAAGTAGTGAGGAGGCTTTTT
TGGAGGCCTAGGCTTTTGCAAAAAGCTCCCGGGAGCTTGTATATCCATTTTCGGATCTGATCAAGAGACA
GGATGAGGATCGTTTCGCATGATTGAACAAGATGGATTGCACGCAGGTTCTCCGGCCGCTTGGGTGGAGA
GGCTATTCGGCTATGACTGGGCACAACAGACAATCGGCTGCTCTGATGCCGCCGTGTTCCGGCTGTCAGC
GCAGGGGCGCCCGGTTCTTTTTGTCAAGACCGACCTGTCCGGTGCCCTGAATGAACTGCAGGACGAGGCA
GCGCGGCTATCGTGGCTGGCCACGACGGGCGTTCCTTGCGCAGCTGTGCTCGACGTTGTCACTGAAGCGG
GAAGGGACTGGCTGCTATTGGGCGAAGTGCCGGGGCAGGATCTCCTGTCATCTCACCTTGCTCCTGCCGA
GAAAGTATCCATCATGGCTGATGCAATGCGGCGGCTGCATACGCTTGATCCGGCTACCTGCCCATTCGAC
CACCAAGCGAAACATCGCATCGAGCGAGCACGTACTCGGATGGAAGCCGGTCTTGTCGATCAGGATGATC
TGGACGAAGAGCATCAGGGGCTCGCGCCAGCCGAACTGTTCGCCAGGCTCAAGGCGCGCATGCCCGACGG
CGAGGATCTCGTCGTGACCCATGGCGATGCCTGCTTGCCGAATATCATGGTGGAAAATGGCCGCTTTTCT
GGATTCATCGACTGTGGCCGGCTGGGTGTGGCGGACCGCTATCAGGACATAGCGTTGGCTACCCGTGATA
TTGCTGAAGAGCTTGGCGGCGAATGGGCTGACCGCTTCCTCGTGCTTTACGGTATCGCCGCTCCCGATTC
GCAGCGCATCGCCTTCTATCGCCTTCTTGACGAGTTCTTCTGAGCGGGACTCTGGGGTTCGAAATGACCG
ACCAAGCGACGCCCAACCTGCCATCACGAGATTTCGATTCCACCGCCGCCTTCTATGAAAGGTTGGGCTT
CGGAATCGTTTTCCGGGACGCCGGCTGGATGATCCTCCAGCGCGGGGATCTCATGCTGGAGTTCTTCGCC
CACCCCAACTTGTTTATTGCAGCTTATAATGGTTACAAATAAAGCAATAGCATCACAAATTTCACAAATA
AAGCATTTTTTTCACTGCATTCTAGTTGTGGTTTGTCCAAACTCATCAATGTATCTTATCATGTCTGTAT
ACCGTCGACCTCTAGCTAGAGCTTGGCGTAATCATGGTCATAGCTGTTTCCTGTGTGAAATTGTTATCCG
CTCACAATTCCACACAACATACGAGCCGGAAGCATAAAGTGTAAAGCCTGGGGTGCCTAATGAGTGAGCT
AACTCACATTAATTGCGTTGCGCTCACTGCCCGCTTTCCAGTCGGGAAACCTGTCGTGCCAGCTGCATTA
ATGAATCGGCCAACGCGCGGGGAGAGGCGGTTTGCGTATTGGGCGCTCTTCCGCTTCCTCGCTCACTGAC
TCGCTGCGCTCGGTCGTTCGGCTGCGGCGAGCGGTATCAGCTCACTCAAAGGCGGTAATACGGTTATCCA
CAGAATCAGGGGATAACGCAGGAAAGAACATGTGAGCAAAAGGCCAGCAAAAGGCCAGGAACCGTAAAAA
GGCCGCGTTGCTGGCGTTTTTCCATAGGCTCCGCCCCCCTGACGAGCATCACAAAAATCGACGCTCAAGT
CAGAGGTGGCGAAACCCGACAGGACTATAAAGATACCAGGCGTTTCCCCCTGGAAGCTCCCTCGTGCGCT
CTCCTGTTCCGACCCTGCCGCTTACCGGATACCTGTCCGCCTTTCTCCCTTCGGGAAGCGTGGCGCTTTC
TCATAGCTCACGCTGTAGGTATCTCAGTTCGGTGTAGGTCGTTCGCTCCAAGCTGGGCTGTGTGCACGAA
CCCCCCGTTCAGCCCGACCGCTGCGCCTTATCCGGTAACTATCGTCTTGAGTCCAACCCGGTAAGACACG
ACTTATCGCCACTGGCAGCAGCCACTGGTAACAGGATTAGCAGAGCGAGGTATGTAGGCGGTGCTACAGA
GTTCTTGAAGTGGTGGCCTAACTACGGCTACACTAGAAGAACGGTATTTGGTATCTGCGCTCTGCTGAAG
CCAGTTACCTTCGGAAAAAGAGTTGGTAGCTCTTGATCCGGCAAACAAACCACCGCTGGTAGCGGTGGTT
TTTTTGTTTGCAAGCAGCAGATTACGCGCAGAAAAAAAGGATCTCAAGAAGATCCTTTGATCTTTTCTAC
GGGGTCTGACGCTCAGTGGAACGAAAACTCACGTTAAGGGATTTTGGTCATGAGATTATCAA
Features (pLannotate 1.2.2; 21 found; start..end, strand, type, name):
     86..946     -  CDS            AmpR: β-lactamase; bla; confers resistance to ampicillin, carbenicillin, and related antibiotics
    947..1051    -  promoter       AmpR promoter: bla
   1110..1162    -  misc_feature   bom (fragment): basis of mobility region from pBR322
   1317..1696    +  enhancer       CMV enhancer: human cytomegalovirus immediate early enhancer
   1697..1900    +  promoter       CMV promoter: human cytomegalovirus (CMV) immediate early promoter
   1896..1929    +  LTR            5' LTR (truncated) (fragment): truncated 5' long terminal repeat (LTR) from HIV-1
   1945..1963    +  promoter       T7 promoter: promoter for bacteriophage T7 RNA polymerase
   2056..2076    +  CDS            3xFLAG (fragment): three tandem FLAG® epitope tags
   2089..3129    +  CDS            GPR148: GP148_HUMAN - Also known as BTR, PGR6. Experimental evidence at protein level: Swiss-Prot protein existence level 1. Orphan receptor. From Homo sapiens (Human).
   3260..3484    +  polyA_signal   bGH poly(A) signal: bovine growth hormone polyadenylation signal
   3488..3509    +  promoter       SV40 promoter (fragment): SV40 enhancer and early promoter
   3530..3958    +  rep_origin     f1 ori (sequence partly withheld): f1 bacteriophage origin of replication; arrow indicates direction of (+) strand synthesis
   3972..4301    +  promoter       SV40 promoter: SV40 enhancer and early promoter
   4368..5159    +  CDS            neo: KKA2_KLEPN - Also known as kan, nptII. Experimental evidence at protein level: Swiss-Prot protein existence level 1. Resistance to kanamycin, neomycin, paromomycin, ribostamycin, butirosin and gentamicin B. From Klebsiella pneumoniae.
   5183..5341    +  CDS            ble (fragment): BLE_KLEPN - Experimental evidence at protein level: Swiss-Prot protein existence level 1. Binding protein with a strong affinity to the bleomycin family of antibiotics. Binds to CL990; an antimitotic-antibiotic compound. From Klebsiella pneumoniae.
   5336..5457    +  polyA_signal   SV40 poly(A) signal: SV40 polyadenylation signal
   5530..5546    -  protein_bind   lac operator: The lac repressor binds to the lac operator to inhibit transcription in E. coli. This inhibition can be relieved by adding lactose or isopropyl-β-D-thiogalactopyranoside (IPTG). lac repressor encoded by lacI
   5554..5584    -  promoter       lac promoter: promoter for the E. coli lac operon
   5599..5620    -  protein_bind   CAP binding site: CAP binding activates transcription in the presence of cAMP. E. coli catabolite activator protein
   5633..5725    -  CDS            lacI (fragment): lac repressor; lacI; The lac repressor binds to the lac operator to inhibit transcription in E. coli. This inhibition can be relieved by adding lactose or isopropyl-β-D-thiogalactopyranoside (IPTG).
   5908..6496    -  rep_origin     ori: high-copy-number ColE1/pMB1/pBR322/pUC origin of replication
