[The description below was written by a language model from this plasmid's Addgene catalogue record and pLannotate feature annotations shown in this document.]
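Description:
GPR148-DuET is a mammalian expression plasmid built on the pcDNA 3.1 (+) backbone that carries the human orphan class A G protein-coupled receptor GPR148 (also known as PGR6 or BTR). It is propagated in E. coli as a high-copy plasmid through a ColE1/pUC-type origin and selected with ampicillin via the β-lactamase gene. An f1 origin is also present. For mammalian cells, the backbone supplies a neomycin phosphotransferase cassette driven by the SV40 enhancer/early promoter and ended by an SV40 polyadenylation signal, which allows G418 selection of stable transfectants. The short LTR, ble, lacI, bom and extra SV40 promoter hits in the automated annotation are small fragments, most likely backbone remnants or chance matches rather than functional parts.

The receptor coding sequence, inserted by Gibson cloning, sits downstream of the CMV immediate early enhancer and promoter and upstream of the bovine growth hormone polyadenylation signal, giving strong constitutive expression after transfection. A T7 promoter between the CMV promoter and the insert permits in vitro transcription. In the "DuET" design, the receptor is preceded by a cleavable hemagglutinin signal peptide, which promotes membrane insertion and is removed during processing. This leaves an N-terminal FLAG epitope, which the feature table detects as a single-unit match to 3xFLAG just upstream of the GPR148 reading frame. A C-terminal 1D4 epitope, derived from rhodopsin, is recorded in the catalogue but not annotated in the table. The two tags allow capture and detection from either end of the protein. The record describes the construct as optimized for mammalian expression and proteomics studies, and the associated work concerns multiplexed selectivity screening of anti-GPCR antibodies.
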