Addgene plasmid #213266: GPR148-DuET
Purpose: The DuET construct encodes the named human GPCR engineered with a cleaved hemagglutinin signal peptide, a 5' FLAG and a 3' 1D4 epitope tag optimized for expression in mammalian cells and proteomics studies.
Depositing lab: Thomas Sakmar. Depositing organization: Rockefeller University. Publication: Multiplexed selectivity screening of anti-GPCR antibodies. Dahl L, Kotliar IB, Bendes A, Dodig-Crnkovic T, Fromm S, Elofsson A, Uhlen M, Sakmar TP, Schwenk JM. Sci Adv. 2023 May 3;9(18):eadf9297. doi: 10.1126/sciadv.adf9297. Epub 2023 May 3. PubMed 37134173.
Backbone
  Vector backbone: pcDNA 3.1 (+)
  Vector type: Mammalian Expression
Growth in bacteria
  Bacterial resistance: Ampicillin, 100 μg/mL
  Growth temperature: 37°C
  Growth strain: DH5alpha
  Copy number: High Copy
Gene/Insert
  Gene/Insert name: GPR148 (alt names: G protein-coupled receptor 148; PGR6)
  Species: H. sapiens (human)
  Entrez Gene: GPR148 (a.k.a. BTR, PGR6)
  Promoter: CMV, T7
  Tag / fusion protein: FLAG (N terminal on insert); 1D4 (C terminal on insert)
  Cloning method: Gibson Cloning
Terms and licenses: Academic/Nonprofit Terms; Industry Terms: Not Available to Industry
Depositor comments: Class: A, Family: Orphan. Ensembl ID: ENSG00000173302, Uniprot ID: Q8TDV2
How to cite: GPR148-DuET was a gift from Thomas Sakmar (Addgene plasmid # 213266 ; http://n2t.net/addgene:213266 ; RRID:Addgene_213266)
